Addgene plasmid #27882: pUT1887-HQ858800
Depositing lab: John Gray & Erich Grotewold. Depositing organization: University of Toledo. Publication: The Maize TFome--development of a transcription factor open reading frame collection for functional genomics. Burdo B, Gray J, Goetting-Minesky MP, Wittler B, Hunt M, Li T, Velliquette D, Thomas J, Gentzel I, dos Santos Brito M, Mejia-Guerra MK, Connolly LN, Qaisi D, Li W, Casas MI, Doseff AI, Grotewold E. Plant J. 2014 Oct;80(2):356-66. doi: 10.1111/tpj.12623. Epub 2014 Aug 26. PubMed 25053252.
Backbone
  Vector backbone: pENTR/SD
  Backbone manufacturer: Invitrogen
  Backbone size w/o insert (bp): 2601
  Vector type: Entry vector
Growth in bacteria
  Bacterial resistance: Kanamycin, 50 μg/mL
  Growth temperature: 37°C
  Growth strain: DH5alpha
  Growth instructions: E. coli TOP10
  Copy number: Low Copy
Gene/Insert
  Gene/Insert name: ORPHAN transcription factor from DR828861
  Species: Zea mays
  Insert size (bp): 1056
  GenBank ID: HQ858800
  Cloning method: Restriction Enzyme
  Sequencing primers: 5′ M13 For; 3′ M13 Rev
Terms and licenses: Academic/Nonprofit Terms; Industry Terms: Not Available to Industry
Depositor comments: This CDS was amplified using PCR from a full length cDNA template from the Maize Full-length cDNA Project (www.maizecdna.org) and the PCR product included the stop codon. The PCR product was cloned into a Gateway pENTR/SD vector. Further information on this gene may be obtained at www.grassius.org using the GenBank number. (The second half of the plasmid name is the GenBank Number for the sequence of the insert)
How to cite: pUT1887-HQ858800 was a gift from John Gray & Erich Grotewold (Addgene plasmid # 27882 ; http://n2t.net/addgene:27882 ; RRID:Addgene_27882)
