[The description below was written by a language model from this plasmid's Addgene catalogue record and pLannotate feature annotations shown in this document.]
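Description:
pUT1887-HQ858800 is a Gateway entry clone built on the Invitrogen pENTR/SD backbone (2,601 bp without insert; 3,657 nt in the depositor's full sequence). It belongs to the Maize TFome collection of transcription factor open reading frames. It is propagated in E. coli under kanamycin selection, provided by an aph(3')-Ia (KanR) gene. Replication depends on a ColE1/pUC-type origin, which the annotation describes as high copy although the catalogue entry lists the plasmid as low copy. rrnB T1 and T2 terminators lie upstream of the cloning region, where they limit read-through transcription into the insert. The short lacI, lacZα and traJ hits in the feature table are small fragment matches rather than functional genes.

The payload is a 1,056 bp Zea mays coding sequence annotated as an "ORPHAN" family transcription factor. It was PCR-amplified from a full-length cDNA clone, and the native stop codon was retained. The insert sits between attL1 and attL2 and is preceded by the T7 gene 10 ribosome binding site characteristic of the SD version of the vector. Automated annotation finds similarity between the 5′ portion of the ORF and the Arabidopsis B-box protein BBX23, which suggests a B-box-type domain, though the record itself does not classify the protein further. A T7 promoter lies just outside attL2 on the opposite strand, and no promoter for expression in plants is present.

As an entry clone, the plasmid is meant to donate its ORF by LR Clonase recombination into Gateway destination vectors for functional studies of maize transcription factors. Because the stop codon is included, C-terminal fusions from the destination vector would not be translated, whereas N-terminal tags remain possible.
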