Features (pLannotate 1.2.2; 12 found; start..end, strand, type, name):
      1..100     +  protein_bind   attL1: mutant version of attL; recombination site for the Gateway® LR reaction LR Clonase™
    112..132     +  RBS            RBS: efficient ribosome binding site from bacteriophage T7 gene 10 (Olins and Rangwala, 1989)
    142..465     +  CDS            BBX23 (fragment): BBX23_ARATH - Also known as DBB4, STH6. Experimental evidence at protein level: Swiss-Prot protein existence level 1. Probable transcription factor that may be involved in seedling photomorphogenesis. From Arabidopsis thaliana (Mouse-ear cress).
    547..564     +  CDS            traJ (fragment): oriT-recognizing protein; traJ
   1214..1313    -  protein_bind   attL2: mutant version of attL; recombination site for the Gateway® LR reaction LR Clonase™
   1331..1349    -  promoter       T7 promoter: promoter for bacteriophage T7 RNA polymerase
   1483..2292    +  CDS            KanR: aminoglycoside phosphotransferase; aph(3')-Ia; confers resistance to kanamycin in bacteria or G418 (Geneticin®) in eukaryotes
   2439..3027    +  rep_origin     ori: high-copy-number ColE1/pMB1/pBR322/pUC origin of replication
   3210..3302    +  CDS            lacI (fragment): lac repressor; lacI; The lac repressor binds to the lac operator to inhibit transcription in E. coli. This inhibition can be relieved by adding lactose or isopropyl-β-D-thiogalactopyranoside (IPTG).
   3357..3384    -  terminator     rrnB T2 terminator: transcription terminator T2 from the E. coli rrnB gene
   3516..3559    +  terminator     rrnB T1 terminator: Escherichia coli rrnB; transcription terminator T1 from the E. coli rrnB gene
   3606..3642    -  CDS            lacZα (fragment): LacZα fragment of β-galactosidase; lacZ fragment
>Addgene plasmid #27882 | pUT1887-HQ858800 | depositor full sequence | sequence record 13156 | Author sequence
CAAATAATGATTTTATTTTGACTGATAGTGACCTGTTCGTTGCAACAAATTGATGAGCAATGCTTTTTTA
TAATGCCAACTTTGTACAAAAAAGCAGGCTCCGCGGCCGCCTTGTTTAACTTTAAGAAGGAGCCCTTCAC
CATGAAGGTGCTCTGCTCCGCGTGCGAGGCGGCCGAGGCGCGCCTGCTCTGCTGCGCCGACGAGGCTGCC
CTCTGCGCGCGCTGCGACCGCGACGTGCACGCCGCCAACCGCCTCGCCGGCAAGCACCACCGCCTGCCGC
TCCTCCCGCCCGACGACGTCTCCGCGCCCAACTGCGACATATGCCAGGAGGCCCACGCCTACTTCTTCTG
CGTGGAGGACCGCGCGCTGCTCTGCCGGGCCTGCGACATGGCCGTGCACACGGCCAACGCCTTCGTCTCC
GCGCACCGCAGGTTCCTCCTCACCGGCGTCCAGGTCGGCCTGCAGCCCGCCGCCGCGGCCCAGGACGCAG
ACCCGCACCCGCCCGCCGCCGCGGAACCCCTCCAGACGCCCCCGCCGCCCGACAGGAAGGCGGCGGCGGC
CGGCGACGGCAGCAGCCCGGCGCTGCTCTACAGCGACGACGACATCGACTGGGCGGCCGGCGCGGACGCC
GGCGGCGGCGTCAGCGTCGCCGTCACCCTGCCGGACTGGTCGCTCGTCCACGAGCAGTTCGGCGCCCCGC
CGGTGGTGCCCCGACACGCGGACCCGGCGCTAGCCAGAACGCCCTCTTCCAAGCGCAGTCCCCGGCGGTC
GGTCGCCGCGGCGTTCACCGTCCAGGGCGGCGGCGGCCTTGCAGGGGGCTTGCCGGACTGGCCGCTCGAC
GAGTTCTTTGGCTTCTCCGAGTACAGCGCCGGCCTCGCCTTCGCTGAGAATGACACGTCCAAGGCCGACA
GCGGGAAGCTCGGGAGCACCGACGGCTCGCCGGCCGGCCGGCCGTCGTCCGACGCGTCCCAGGACTTCTT
CGGGCAGGTGCCGGAGTTCCACCAGTGGTCCGTGCCGGAGCTCCCTTCCCCGCCCACGGCCTCGGGGCTC
CACTGGCAGGGCGGCCCGCGCCACGGCGCGGCCACCACCACCGACGTGGCCGCCGTGTTCGTGCCGGACA
TCTCGTCCCCGGAGAACCCCTTCTGGTGCTACGCCACCGCCGCTGGCCAGGCGCCGACGAAGCGCCGCAG
GAGATGTAAGGGTGGGCGCGCCGACCCAGCTTTCTTGTACAAAGTTGGCATTATAAGAAAGCATTGCTTA
TCAATTTGTTGCAACGAACAGGTCACTATCAGTCAAAATAAAATCATTATTTGCCATCCAGCTGATATCC
CCTATAGTGAGTCGTATTACATGGTCATAGCTGTTTCCTGGCAGCTCTGGCCCGTGTCTCAAAATCTCTG
ATGTTACATTGCACAAGATAAAAATATATCATCATGAACAATAAAACTGTCTGCTTACATAAACAGTAAT
ACAAGGGGTGTTATGAGCCATATTCAACGGGAAACGTCGAGGCCGCGATTAAATTCCAACATGGATGCTG
ATTTATATGGGTATAAATGGGCTCGCGATAATGTCGGGCAATCAGGTGCGACAATCTATCGCTTGTATGG
GAAGCCCGATGCGCCAGAGTTGTTTCTGAAACATGGCAAAGGTAGCGTTGCCAATGATGTTACAGATGAG
ATGGTCAGACTAAACTGGCTGACGGAATTTATGCCTCTTCCGACCATCAAGCATTTTATCCGTACTCCTG
ATGATGCATGGTTACTCACCACTGCGATCCCCGGAAAAACAGCATTCCAGGTATTAGAAGAATATCCTGA
TTCAGGTGAAAATATTGTTGATGCGCTGGCAGTGTTCCTGCGCCGGTTGCATTCGATTCCTGTTTGTAAT
TGTCCTTTTAACAGCGATCGCGTATTTCGTCTCGCTCAGGCGCAATCACGAATGAATAACGGTTTGGTTG
ATGCGAGTGATTTTGATGACGAGCGTAATGGCTGGCCTGTTGAACAAGTCTGGAAAGAAATGCATAAACT
TTTGCCATTCTCACCGGATTCAGTCGTCACTCATGGTGATTTCTCACTTGATAACCTTATTTTTGACGAG
GGGAAATTAATAGGTTGTATTGATGTTGGACGAGTCGGAATCGCAGACCGATACCAGGATCTTGCCATCC
TATGGAACTGCCTCGGTGAGTTTTCTCCTTCATTACAGAAACGGCTTTTTCAAAAATATGGTATTGATAA
TCCTGATATGAATAAATTGCAGTTTCATTTGATGCTCGATGAGTTTTTCTAATCAGAATTGGTTAATTGG
TTGTAACACTGGCAGAGCATTACGCTGACTTGACGGGACGGCGCAAGCTCATGACCAAAATCCCTTAACG
TGAGTTACGCGTCGTTCCACTGAGCGTCAGACCCCGTAGAAAAGATCAAAGGATCTTCTTGAGATCCTTT
TTTTCTGCGCGTAATCTGCTGCTTGCAAACAAAAAAACCACCGCTACCAGCGGTGGTTTGTTTGCCGGAT
CAAGAGCTACCAACTCTTTTTCCGAAGGTAACTGGCTTCAGCAGAGCGCAGATACCAAATACTGTCCTTC
TAGTGTAGCCGTAGTTAGGCCACCACTTCAAGAACTCTGTAGCACCGCCTACATACCTCGCTCTGCTAAT
CCTGTTACCAGTGGCTGCTGCCAGTGGCGATAAGTCGTGTCTTACCGGGTTGGACTCAAGACGATAGTTA
CCGGATAAGGCGCAGCGGTCGGGCTGAACGGGGGGTTCGTGCACACAGCCCAGCTTGGAGCGAACGACCT
ACACCGAACTGAGATACCTACAGCGTGAGCATTGAGAAAGCGCCACGCTTCCCGAAGGGAGAAAGGCGGA
CAGGTATCCGGTAAGCGGCAGGGTCGGAACAGGAGAGCGCACGAGGGAGCTTCCAGGGGGAAACGCCTGG
TATCTTTATAGTCCTGTCGGGTTTCGCCACCTCTGACTTGAGCGTCGATTTTTGTGATGCTCGTCAGGGG
GGCGGAGCCTATGGAAAAACGCCAGCAACGCGGCCTTTTTACGGTTCCTGGCCTTTTGCTGGCCTTTTGC
TCACATGTTCTTTCCTGCGTTATCCCCTGATTCTGTGGATAACCGTATTACCGCCTTTGAGTGAGCTGAT
ACCGCTCGCCGCAGCCGAACGACCGAGCGCAGCGAGTCAGTGAGCGAGGAAGCGGAAGAGCGCCCAATAC
GCAAACCGCCTCTCCCCGCGCGTTGGCCGATTCATTAATGCAGCTGGCACGACAGGTTTCCCGACTGGAA
AGCGGGCAGTGAGCGCAACGCAATTAATACGCGTACCGCTAGCCAGGAAGAGTTTGTAGAAACGCAAAAA
GGCCATCCGTCAGGATGGCCTTCTGCTTAGTTTGATGCCTGGCAGTTTATGGCGGGCGTCCTGCCCGCCA
CCCTCCGGGCCGTTGCTTCACAACGTTCAAATCCGCTCCCGGCGGATTTGTCCTACTCAGGAGAGCGTTC
ACCGACAAACAACAGATAAAACGAAAGGCCCAGTCTTCCGACTGAGCCTTTCGTTTTATTTGATGCCTGG
CAGTTCCCTACTCTCGCGTTAACGCTAGCATGGATGTTTTCCCAGTCACGACGTTGTAAAACGACGGCCA
GTCTTAAGCTCGGGCCC
