>Addgene plasmid #27882 | pUT1887-HQ858800 | addgene partial sequence | sequence record 34172 | 27882 with M13pUC-fwd
ATGATTTTATTTTGACTGATAGTGACCTGTTCGTTGCAACAAATTGATGAGCAATGCTTTTTTATAATGC
CAACTTTGTACAAAAAAGCAGGCTCCGCGGCCGCCTTGTTTAACTTTAAGAAGGAGCCCTTCACCATGAA
GGTGCTCTGCTCCGCGTGCGAGGCGGCCGAGGCGCGCCTGCTCTGCTGCGCCGACGAGGCTGCCCTCTGC
GCGCGCTGCGACCGCGACGTGCACGCCGCCAACCGCCTCGCCGGCAAGCACCACCGCCTGCCGCTCCTCC
CGCCCGACGACGTCTCCGCGCCCAACTGCGACATATGCCAGGAGGCCCACGCCTACTTCTTCTGCGTGGA
GGACCGCGCGCTGCTCTGCCGGGCCTGCGACATGGCCGTGCACACGGCCAACGCCTTCGTCTCCGCGCAC
CGCAGGTTCCTCCTCACCGGCGTCCAGGTCGGCCTGCAGCCCGCCGCCGCGGCCCAGGACGCAGACCCGC
ACCCGCCCGCCGCCGCGGAACCCCTCCAGACGCCCCCGCCGCCCGACAGGAAGGCGGCGGCGGCCGGCGA
CGGCAGCAGCCCGGCGCTGCTCTACAGCGACGAC
